Addgene plasmid #116620: pHAGE-PTEN-D331Tfs*13
Purpose: Lentiviral expression of PTEN D331Tfs*13
Depositing lab: Gordon Mills & Kenneth Scott. Depositing organization: Baylor College of Medicine. Publication: Systematic Functional Annotation of Somatic Mutations in Cancer. Ng PK, Li J, Jeong KJ, Shao S, Chen H, Tsang YH, Sengupta S, Wang Z, Bhavana VH, Tran R, Soewito S, Minussi DC, Moreno D, Kong K, Dogruluk T, Lu H, Gao J, Tokheim C, Zhou DC, Johnson AM, Zeng J, Ip CKM, Ju Z, Wester M, Yu S, Li Y, Vellano CP, Schultz N, Karchin R, Ding L, Lu Y, Cheung LWT, Chen K, Shaw KR, Meric-Bernstam F, Scott KL, Yi S, Sahni N, Liang H, Mills GB. Cancer Cell. 2018 Mar 12;33(3):450-462.e10. doi: 10.1016/j.ccell.2018.01.021. PubMed 29533785.
Backbone
  Vector backbone: pHAGE
  Vector type: Lentiviral
Growth in bacteria
  Bacterial resistance: Ampicillin, 100 μg/mL
  Growth temperature: 37°C
  Growth strain: Stbl3
  Copy number: High Copy
Gene/Insert
  Gene/Insert name: PTEN
  Species: H. sapiens (human)
  Mutation: D331Tfs*13
  Entrez Gene: PTEN (a.k.a. 10q23del, BZS, CWS1, DEC, GLM2, MHAM, MMAC1, PTEN1, PTENbeta, PTENgama, TEP1)
  Cloning method: Gateway Cloning
Terms and licenses: Academic/Nonprofit Terms; Industry Terms: Not Available to Industry
How to cite: pHAGE-PTEN-D331Tfs*13 was a gift from Gordon Mills & Kenneth Scott (Addgene plasmid # 116620 ; http://n2t.net/addgene:116620 ; RRID:Addgene_116620)
