[The description below was written by a language model from this plasmid's Addgene catalogue record and pLannotate feature annotations shown in this document.]
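Description:
pHAGE-PTEN-D331Tfs*13 is an HIV-1-derived lentiviral expression plasmid built on the pHAGE backbone and carrying a cancer-associated frameshift allele of human PTEN, the tumour suppressor phosphatase that antagonises PI3K–AKT signalling. It is propagated in E. coli as a high-copy plasmid through a ColE1/pUC-type origin with ampicillin selection (AmpR). The recombination-deficient Stbl3 strain listed in the record is a common choice for limiting rearrangement between the LTR repeats. The viral portion contains a truncated 5' LTR, the Ψ packaging signal with an adjoining gag fragment, the Rev response element, the cPPT/CTS, a WPRE, and a U3-deleted, self-inactivating 3' LTR. These elements allow the transcript to be packaged into particles when helper functions are supplied in trans, to integrate in target cells, and to leave the integrated LTR transcriptionally inactive.

Within the vector, the constitutive EF-1α promoter drives the PTEN open reading frame, which was introduced by Gateway cloning and is flanked by attB1 and attB2 sites. The annotation splits PTEN into two overlapping fragments, consistent with the recorded D331Tfs*13 mutation, which shifts the reading frame at residue 331 and terminates the protein prematurely in the C-terminal region. A V5 epitope sequence lies downstream of attB2, but the record does not indicate that it is fused to the insert, and the premature stop would be expected to preclude read-through into it. An EMCV IRES followed by a puromycin N-acetyltransferase gene sits on the same transcript, so transduced mammalian cells can be selected with puromycin. The stated purpose is lentiviral expression of this PTEN variant, and the plasmid comes from a study systematically annotating the function of somatic mutations in cancer.
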