Features (pLannotate 1.2.2; 31 found; start..end, strand, type, name):
    377..634     +  LTR            5' LTR (truncated): truncated 5' long terminal repeat (LTR) from HIV-1
    681..806     +  misc_feature   HIV-1 Ψ: packaging signal of human immunodeficiency virus type 1
    790..1128    +  CDS            HIV-1 gag (fragment): gag protein from human immunodeficiency virus 1; gag
   1303..1536    +  misc_feature   RRE: The Rev response element (RRE) of HIV-1 allows for Rev-dependent mRNA export from the nucleus to the cytoplasm.
   1913..2013    +  CDS            Rev (fragment): human immunodeficiency virus 1 (HIV-1) Rev protein; rev; enhances nuclear export of unspliced and incompletely spliced viral mRNAs
   2058..2175    +  misc_feature   cPPT/CTS: central polypurine tract and central termination sequence of HIV-1
   2223..3401    +  promoter       EF-1α promoter: strong constitutive promoter for human elongation factor EF-1α
   3422..3442    +  protein_bind   attB1: mutant version of attB; core recombination site for the Gateway® BP reaction BP Clonase™
   3448..4458    +  CDS            PTEN (fragment): PTEN_HUMAN - Also known as MMAC1, TEP1. Experimental evidence at protein level: Swiss-Prot protein existence level 1. [Isoform alpha]: Functional kinase, like isoform 1 it antagonizes the PI3K-AKT/PKB signaling pathway. Plays a role in mitochondrial energetic metabolism by promoting COX activity and ATP production, via collaboration with isoform 1 in increasing protein levels of PINK1. From Homo sapiens (Human).
   4437..4655    +  CDS            PTEN (fragment): PTEN_HUMAN - Also known as MMAC1, TEP1. Experimental evidence at protein level: Swiss-Prot protein existence level 1. [Isoform alpha]: Functional kinase, like isoform 1 it antagonizes the PI3K-AKT/PKB signaling pathway. Plays a role in mitochondrial energetic metabolism by promoting COX activity and ATP production, via collaboration with isoform 1 in increasing protein levels of PINK1. From Homo sapiens (Human).
   4660..4684    -  protein_bind   attB2: mutant version of attB; recombination site for the Gateway® BP reaction BP Clonase™
   4692..4710    +  promoter       T3 promoter: promoter for bacteriophage T3 RNA polymerase
   4736..4754    -  promoter       T7 promoter: promoter for bacteriophage T7 RNA polymerase
   4760..4778    -  protein_bind   attB4 (fragment): mutant version of attB; core recombination site for the Gateway® BP reaction BP Clonase™
   4834..4875    +  CDS            V5 tag: epitope tag from simian virus 5
   5001..5463    +  misc_feature   IRES: internal ribosome entry site (IRES) of the encephalomyocarditis virus (EMCV)
   5477..6074    +  CDS            PuroR (fragment): puromycin N-acetyltransferase; pac from Streptomyces; confers resistance to puromycin
   6090..6678    +  misc_feature   WPRE: woodchuck hepatitis virus posttranscriptional regulatory element
   6686..6751    +  CDS            nef (fragment): NEF_HV1Z2 - Experimental evidence at protein level: Swiss-Prot protein existence level 1. Extracellular Nef protein targets CD4(+) T-lymphocytes for apoptosis by interacting with CXCR4 surface receptors. From Human immunodeficiency virus type 1 group M subtype D (isolate Z2/CDC-Z34) (HIV-1).
   6753..6986    +  LTR            3' LTR (ΔU3): self-inactivating 3' long terminal repeat (LTR) from HIV-1
   7191..7295    +  promoter       AmpR promoter: bla
   7296..8156    +  CDS            AmpR: β-lactamase; bla; confers resistance to ampicillin, carbenicillin, and related antibiotics
   8327..8915    +  rep_origin     ori: high-copy-number ColE1/pMB1/pBR322/pUC origin of replication
   9098..9152    +  CDS            lacI (fragment): lac repressor; lacI; The lac repressor binds to the lac operator to inhibit transcription in E. coli. This inhibition can be relieved by adding lactose or isopropyl-β-D-thiogalactopyranoside (IPTG).
   9158..9251    +  rep_origin     SV40 ori (fragment): SV40 origin of replication
   9276..9313    +  CDS            lacI (fragment): lac repressor; lacI; The lac repressor binds to the lac operator to inhibit transcription in E. coli. This inhibition can be relieved by adding lactose or isopropyl-β-D-thiogalactopyranoside (IPTG).
   9326..9347    +  protein_bind   CAP binding site: CAP binding activates transcription in the presence of cAMP. E. coli catabolite activator protein
   9362..9392    +  promoter       lac promoter: promoter for the E. coli lac operon
   9400..9416    +  protein_bind   lac operator: The lac repressor binds to the lac operator to inhibit transcription in E. coli. This inhibition can be relieved by adding lactose or isopropyl-β-D-thiogalactopyranoside (IPTG). lac repressor encoded by lacI
   9450..9533    +  polyA_signal   SV40 poly(A) signal (fragment): SV40 polyadenylation signal
   9700..329     +  CDS            nef (fragment) (across the origin): NEF_HV1BR - Experimental evidence at protein level: Swiss-Prot protein existence level 1. Extracellular Nef protein targets CD4(+) T-lymphocytes for apoptosis by interacting with CXCR4 surface receptors (PubMed:14990729). From Human immunodeficiency virus type 1 group M subtype B (isolate BRU/LAI) (HIV-1).
>Addgene plasmid #116620 | pHAGE-PTEN-D331Tfs*13 | addgene full sequence | sequence record 250723 | Addgene NGS Result
TGGAAGGGCTAATTCACTCCCAAAGAAGACAAGATATCCTTGATCTGTGGATCTACCACACACAAGGCTA
CTTCCCTGATTAGCAGAACTACACACCAGGGCCAGGGGTCAGATATCCACTGACCTTTGGATGGTGCTAC
AAGCTAGTACCAGTTGAGCCAGATAAGGTAGAAGAGGCCAATAAAGGAGAGAACACCAGCTTGTTACACC
CTGTGAGCCTGCATGGGATGGATGACCCGGAGAGAGAAGTGTTAGAGTGGAGGTTTGACAGCCGCCTAGC
ATTTCATCACGTGGCCCGAGAGCTGCATCCGGAGTACTTCAAGAACTGCTGATATCGAGCTTGCTACAAG
GGACTTTCCGCTGGGGACTTTCCAGGGAGGCGTGGCCTGGGCGGGACTGGGGAGTGGCGAGCCCTCAGAT
CCTGCATATAAGCAGCTGCTTTTTGCCTGTACTGGGTCTCTCTGGTTAGACCAGATCTGAGCCTGGGAGC
TCTCTGGCTAACTAGGGAACCCACTGCTTAAGCCTCAATAAAGCTTGCCTTGAGTGCTTCAAGTAGTGTG
TGCCCGTCTGTTGTGTGACTCTGGTAACTAGAGATCCCTCAGACCCTTTTAGTCAGTGTGGAAAATCTCT
AGCAGTGGCGCCCGAACAGGGACTTGAAAGCGAAAGGGAAACCAGAGGAGCTCTCTCGACGCAGGACTCG
GCTTGCTGAAGCGCGCACGGCAAGAGGCGAGGGGCGGCGACTGGTGAGTACGCCAAAAATTTTGACTAGC
GGAGGCTAGAAGGAGAGAGATGGGTGCGAGAGCGTCAGTATTAAGCGGGGGAGAATTAGATCGCGATGGG
AAAAAATTCGGTTAAGGCCAGGGGGAAAGAAAAAATATAAATTAAAACATATAGTATGGGCAAGCAGGGA
GCTAGAACGATTCGCAGTTAATCCTGGCCTGTTAGAAACATCAGAAGGCTGTAGACAAATACTGGGACAG
CTACAACCATCCCTTCAGACAGGATCAGAAGAACTTAGATCATTATATAATACAGTAGCAACCCTCTATT
GTGTGCATCAAAGGATAGAGATAAAAGACACCAAGGAAGCTTTAGACAAGATAGAGGAAGAGCAAAACAA
AAGTAAGACCACCGCACAGCAAGCGGCCGGCCGCTGATCTTCAGACCTGGAGGAGGAGATATGAGGGACA
ATTGGAGAAGTGAATTATATAAATATAAAGTAGTAAAAATTGAACCATTAGGAGTAGCACCCACCAAGGC
AAAGAGAAGAGTGGTGCAGAGAGAAAAAAGAGCAGTGGGAATAGGAGCTTTGTTCCTTGGGTTCTTGGGA
GCAGCAGGAAGCACTATGGGCGCAGCGTCAATGACGCTGACGGTACAGGCCAGACAATTATTGTCTGGTA
TAGTGCAGCAGCAGAACAATTTGCTGAGGGCTATTGAGGCGCAACAGCATCTGTTGCAACTCACAGTCTG
GGGCATCAAGCAGCTCCAGGCAAGAATCCTGGCTGTGGAAAGATACCTAAAGGATCAACAGCTCCTGGGG
ATTTGGGGTTGCTCTGGAAAACTCATTTGCACCACTGCTGTGCCTTGGAATGCTAGTTGGAGTAATAAAT
CTCTGGAACAGATTTGGAATCACACGACCTGGATGGAGTGGGACAGAGAAATTAACAATTACACAAGCTT
AATACACTCCTTAATTGAAGAATCGCAAAACCAGCAAGAAAAGAATGAACAAGAATTATTGGAATTAGAT
AAATGGGCAAGTTTGTGGAATTGGTTTAACATAACAAATTGGCTGTGGTATATAAAATTATTCATAATGA
TAGTAGGAGGCTTGGTAGGTTTAAGAATAGTTTTTGCTGTACTTTCTATAGTGAATAGAGTTAGGCAGGG
ATATTCACCATTATCGTTTCAGACCCACCTCCCAACCCCGAGGGGACCCGACAGGCCCGAAGGAATAGAA
GAAGAAGGTGGAGAGAGAGACAGAGACAGATCCATTCGATTAGTGAACGGATCTCGACGGTATCGCCGAA
TTCACAAATGGCAGTATTCATCCACAATTTTAAAAGAAAAGGGGGGATTGGGGGGTACAGTGCAGGGGAA
AGAATAGTAGACATAATAGCAACAGACATACAAACTAAAGAATTACAAAAACAAATTACAAAAATTCAAA
ATTTTCGGGTTTATTACAGGGACAGCAGAGATCCAGTTTGGACTAGTCGTGAGGCTCCGGTGCCCGTCAG
TGGGCAGAGCGCACATCGCCCACAGTCCCCGAGAAGTTGGGGGGAGGGGTCGGCAATTGAACCGGTGCCT
AGAGAAGGTGGCGCGGGGTAAACTGGGAAAGTGATGTCGTGTACTGGCTCCGCCTTTTTCCCGAGGGTGG
GGGAGAACCGTATATAAGTGCAGTAGTCGCCGTGAACGTTCTTTTTCGCAACGGGTTTGCCGCCAGAACA
CAGGTAAGTGCCGTGTGTGGTTCCCGCGGGCCTGGCCTCTTTACGGGTTATGGCCCTTGCGTGCCTTGAA
TTACTTCCACCTGGCTGCAGTACGTGATTCTTGATCCCGAGCTTCGGGTTGGAAGTGGGTGGGAGAGTTC
GAGGCCTTGCGCTTAAGGAGCCCCTTCGCCTCGTGCTTGAGTTGAGGCCTGGCCTGGGCGCTGGGGCCGC
CGCGTGCGAATCTGGTGGCACCTTCGCGCCTGTCTCGCTGCTTTCGATAAGTCTCTAGCCATTTAAAATT
TTTGATGACCTGCTGCGACGCTTTTTTTCTGGCAAGATAGTCTTGTAAATGCGGGCCAAGATCTGCACAC
TGGTATTTCGGTTTTTGGGGCCGCGGGCGGCGACGGGGCCCGTGCGTCCCAGCGCACATGTTCGGCGAGG
CGGGGCCTGCGAGCGCGGCCACCGAGAATCGGACGGGGGTAGTCTCAAGCTGGCCGGCCTGCTCTGGTGC
CTGGCCTCGCGCCGCCGTGTATCGCCCCGCCCTGGGCGGCAAGGCTGGCCCGGTCGGCACCAGTTGCGTG
AGCGGAAAGATGGCCGCTTCCCGGCCCTGCTGCAGGGAGCTCAAAATGGAGGACGCGGCGCTCGGGAGAG
CGGGCGGGTGAGTCACCCACACAAAGGAAAAGGGCCTTTCCGTCCTCAGCCGTCGCTTCATGTGACTCCA
CGGAGTACCGGGCGCCGTCCAGGCACCTCGATTAGTTCTCGAGCTTTTGGAGTACGTCGTCTTTAGGTTG
GGGGGAGGGGTTTTATGCGATGGAGTTTCCCCACACTGAGTGGGTGGAGACTGAAGTTAGGCCAGCTTGG
CACTTGATGTAATTCTCCTTGGAATTTGCCCTTTTTGAGTTTGGATCTTGGTTCATTCTCAAGCCTCAGA
CAGTGGTTCAAAGTTTTTTTCTTCCATTTCAGGTGTCGTGAAGCGGCCCTGCAGATATCAACAAGTTTGT
ACAAAAAAGCAGGCACCATGACAGCCATCATCAAAGAGATCGTTAGCAGAAACAAAAGGAGATATCAAGA
GGATGGATTCGACTTAGACTTGACCTATATTTATCCAAACATTATTGCTATGGGATTTCCTGCAGAAAGA
CTTGAAGGCGTATACAGGAACAATATTGATGATGTAGTAAGGTTTTTGGATTCAAAGCATAAAAACCATT
ACAAGATATACAATCTTTGTGCTGAAAGACATTATGACACCGCCAAATTTAATTGCAGAGTTGCACAATA
TCCTTTTGAAGACCATAACCCACCACAGCTAGAACTTATCAAACCCTTTTGTGAAGATCTTGACCAATGG
CTAAGTGAAGATGACAATCATGTTGCAGCAATTCACTGTAAAGCTGGAAAGGGACGAACTGGTGTAATGA
TATGTGCATATTTATTACATCGGGGCAAATTTTTAAAGGCACAAGAGGCCCTAGATTTCTATGGGGAAGT
AAGGACCAGAGACAAAAAGGGAGTAACTATTCCCAGTCAGAGGCGCTATGTGTATTATTATAGCTACCTG
TTAAAGAATCATCTGGATTATAGACCAGTGGCACTGTTGTTTCACAAGATGATGTTTGAAACTATTCCAA
TGTTCAGTGGCGGAACTTGCAATCCTCAGTTTGTGGTCTGCCAGCTAAAGGTGAAGATATATTCCTCCAA
TTCAGGACCCACACGACGGGAAGACAAGTTCATGTACTTTGAGTTCCCTCAGCCGTTACCTGTGTGTGGT
GATATCAAAGTAGAGTTCTTCCACAAACAGAACAAGATGCTAAAAAAGGACAAAATGTTTCACTTTTGGG
TAAATACATTCTTCATACCAGGACCAGAGGAAACCTCAGAAAAAGTAGAAAATGGAAGTCTATGTGATCA
AGAAATCGATAGCATTTGCAGTATAGAGCGTGCAGATAATGACAAGGAATATCTAGTACTTACTTTAACA
AAAAATGATCTTGACAAAGCAAATAAGACAAAGCCAACCGATACTTTTCTCCAAATTTTAAGGTGAAGCT
GTACTTCACAAAAACAGTAGAGGAGCCGTCAAATCCAGAGGCTAGCAGTTCAACTTCTGTAACACCAGAT
GTTAGTGACAATGAACCTGATCATTATAGATATTCTGACACCACTGACTCTGATCCAGAGAATGAACCTT
TTGATGAAGATCAGCATACACAAATTACAAAAGTCTAGAACCCAGCTTTCTTGTACAAAGTGGTGATATC
CAATTAACCCTCACTAAAGGGATGTATAATGATGTGTGTAAATTCCCTATAGTGAGTCGTATTACCACCC
AACTTTTCTATACAAAGTGGTTGATATCCAGCACAGTGGCGGCCGCTCGAGTCTAGAGGGCCCGCGGTTC
GAAGGTAAGCCTATCCCTAACCCTCTCCTCGGTCTCGATTCTACGCGTACCGGTTAGTAATGAGATCCCT
CCCCCCCCCCTAACGTTACTGGCCGAAGCCGCTTGGAATAAGGCCGGTGTGCGTTTGTCTATATGTTATT
TTCCACCATATTGCCGTCTTTTGGCAATGTGAGGGCCCGGAAACCTGGCCCTGTCTTCTTGACGAGCATT
CCTAGGGGTCTTTCCCCTCTCGCCAAAGGAATGCAAGGTCTGTTGAATGTCGTGAAGGAAGCAGTTCCTC
TGGAAGCTTCTTGAAGACAAACAACGTCTGTAGCGACCCTTTGCAGGCAGCGGAACCCCCCACCTGGCGA
CAGGTGCCTCTGCGGCCAAAAGCCACGTGTATAAGATACACCTGCAAAGGCGGCACAACCCCAGTGCCAC
GTTGTGAGTTGGATAGTTGTGGAAAGAGTCAAATGGCTCTCCTCAAGCGTATTCAACAAGGGGCTGAAGG
ATGCCCAGAAGGTACCCCATTGTATGGGATCTGATCTGGGGCCTCGGTGCACATGCTTTACATGTGTTTA
GTCGAGGTTAAAAAAACGTCTAGGCCCCCCGAACCACGGGGACGTGGTTTTCCTTTGAAAAACACGATGA
TAATATGGCCACACATATGACCGAGTACAAGCCCACGGTGCGCCTCGCCACCCGCGACGACGTCCCCAGG
GCCGTACGCACCCTCGCCGCCGCGTTCGCCGACTACCCCGCCACGCGCCACACCGTCGATCCGGACCGCC
ACATCGAGCGGGTCACCGAGCTGCAAGAACTCTTCCTCACGCGCGTCGGGCTCGACATCGGCAAGGTGTG
GGTCGCGGACGACGGCGCCGCGGTGGCGGTCTGGACCACGCCGGAGAGCGTCGAAGCGGGGGCGGTGTTC
GCCGAGATCGGCCCGCGCATGGCCGAGTTGAGCGGTTCCCGGCTGGCCGCGCAGCAACAGATGGAAGGCC
TCCTGGCGCCGCACCGGCCCAAGGAGCCCGCGTGGTTCCTGGCCACCGTCGGCGTCTCGCCCGACCACCA
GGGCAAGGGTCTGGGCAGCGCCGTCGTGCTCCCCGGAGTGGAGGCGGCCGAGCGCGCCGGGGTGCCCGCC
TTCCTGGAGACCTCCGCGCCCCGCAACCTCCCCTTCTACGAGCGGCTCGGCTTCACCGTCACCGCCGACG
TCGAGGTGCCCGAAGGACCGCGCACCTGGTGCATGACCCGCAAGCCCGGTGCCTAAATCGATAGATCCTA
ATCAACCTCTGGATTACAAAATTTGTGAAAGATTGACTGGTATTCTTAACTATGTTGCTCCTTTTACGCT
ATGTGGATACGCTGCTTTAATGCCTTTGTATCATGCTATTGCTTCCCGTATGGCTTTCATTTTCTCCTCC
TTGTATAAATCCTGGTTGCTGTCTCTTTATGAGGAGTTGTGGCCCGTTGTCAGGCAACGTGGCGTGGTGT
GCACTGTGTTTGCTGACGCAACCCCCACTGGTTGGGGCATTGCCACCACCTGTCAGCTCCTTTCCGGGAC
TTTCGCTTTCCCCCTCCCTATTGCCACGGCGGAACTCATCGCCGCCTGCCTTGCCCGCTGCTGGACAGGG
GCTCGGCTGTTGGGCACTGACAATTCCGTGGTGTTGTCGGGGAAATCATCGTCCTTTCCTTGGCTGCTCG
CCTGTGTTGCCACCTGGATTCTGCGCGGGACGTCCTTCTGCTACGTCCCTTCGGCCCTCAATCCAGCGGA
CCTTCCTTCCCGCGGCCTGCTGCCGGCTCTGCGGCCTCTTCCGCGTCTTCGCCTTCGCCCTCAGACGAGT
CGGATCTCCCTTTGGGCCGCCTCCCCGCCTGAGATCCTTTAAGACCAATGACTTACAAGGCAGCTGTAGA
TCTTAGCCACTTTTTAAAAGAAAAGGGGGGACTGGAAGGGCTAATTCACTCCCAACGAAGACAAGATCTG
CTTTTTGCTTGTACTGGGTCTCTCTGGTTAGACCAGATCTGAGCCTGGGAGCTCTCTGGCTAACTAGGGA
ACCCACTGCTTAAGCCTCAATAAAGCTTGCCTTGAGTGCTTCAAGTAGTGTGTGCCCGTCTGTTGTGTGA
CTCTGGTAACTAGAGATCCCTCAGACCCTTTTAGTCAGTGTGGAAAATCTCTAGCAGTAGTAGTTCATGT
CATCTTATTATTCAGTATTTATAACTTGCAAAGAAATGAATATCAGAGAGTGAGAGGCCCGGGTTAATTA
AGGAAAGGGCTAGATCATTCTTGAAGACGAAAGGGCCTCGTGATACGCCTATTTTTATAGGTTAATGTCA
TGATAATAATGGTTTCTTAGACGTCAGGTGGCACTTTTCGGGGAAATGTGCGCGGAACCCCTATTTGTTT
ATTTTTCTAAATACATTCAAATATGTATCCGCTCATGAGACAATAACCCTGATAAATGCTTCAATAATAT
TGAAAAAGGAAGAGTATGAGTATTCAACATTTCCGTGTCGCCCTTATTCCCTTTTTTGCGGCATTTTGCC
TTCCTGTTTTTGCTCACCCAGAAACGCTGGTGAAAGTAAAAGATGCTGAAGATCAGTTGGGTGCACGAGT
GGGTTACATCGAACTGGATCTCAACAGCGGTAAGATCCTTGAGAGTTTTCGCCCCGAAGAACGTTTTCCA
ATGATGAGCACTTTTAAAGTTCTGCTATGTGGCGCGGTATTATCCCGTGTTGACGCCGGGCAAGAGCAAC
TCGGTCGCCGCATACACTATTCTCAGAATGACTTGGTTGAGTACTCACCAGTCACAGAAAAGCATCTTAC
GGATGGCATGACAGTAAGAGAATTATGCAGTGCTGCCATAACCATGAGTGATAACACTGCGGCCAACTTA
CTTCTGACAACGATCGGAGGACCGAAGGAGCTAACCGCTTTTTTGCACAACATGGGGGATCATGTAACTC
GCCTTGATCGTTGGGAACCGGAGCTGAATGAAGCCATACCAAACGACGAGCGTGACACCACGATGCCTGT
AGCAATGGCAACAACGTTGCGCAAACTATTAACTGGCGAACTACTTACTCTAGCTTCCCGGCAACAATTA
ATAGACTGGATGGAGGCGGATAAAGTTGCAGGACCACTTCTGCGCTCGGCCCTTCCGGCTGGCTGGTTTA
TTGCTGATAAATCTGGAGCCGGTGAGCGTGGGTCTCGCGGTATCATTGCAGCACTGGGGCCAGATGGTAA
GCCCTCCCGTATCGTAGTTATCTACACGACGGGGAGTCAGGCAACTATGGATGAACGAAATAGACAGATC
GCTGAGATAGGTGCCTCACTGATTAAGCATTGGTAACTGTCAGACCAAGTTTACTCATATATACTTTAGA
TTGATTTAAAACTTCATTTTTAATTTAAAAGGATCTAGGTGAAGATCCTTTTTGATAATCTCATGACCAA
AATCCCTTAACGTGAGTTTTCGTTCCACTGAGCGTCAGACCCCGTAGAAAAGATCAAAGGATCTTCTTGA
GATCCTTTTTTTCTGCGCGTAATCTGCTGCTTGCAAACAAAAAAACCACCGCTACCAGCGGTGGTTTGTT
TGCCGGATCAAGAGCTACCAACTCTTTTTCCGAAGGTAACTGGCTTCAGCAGAGCGCAGATACCAAATAC
TGTTCTTCTAGTGTAGCCGTAGTTAGGCCACCACTTCAAGAACTCTGTAGCACCGCCTACATACCTCGCT
CTGCTAATCCTGTTACCAGTGGCTGCTGCCAGTGGCGATAAGTCGTGTCTTACCGGGTTGGACTCAAGAC
GATAGTTACCGGATAAGGCGCAGCGGTCGGGCTGAACGGGGGGTTCGTGCACACAGCCCAGCTTGGAGCG
AACGACCTACACCGAACTGAGATACCTACAGCGTGAGCTATGAGAAAGCGCCACGCTTCCCGAAGGGAGA
AAGGCGGACAGGTATCCGGTAAGCGGCAGGGTCGGAACAGGAGAGCGCACGAGGGAGCTTCCAGGGGGAA
ACGCCTGGTATCTTTATAGTCCTGTCGGGTTTCGCCACCTCTGACTTGAGCGTCGATTTTTGTGATGCTC
GTCAGGGGGGCGGAGCCTATGGAAAAACGCCAGCAACGCGGCCTTTTTACGGTTCCTGGCCTTTTGCTGG
CCTTTTGCTCACATGTTCTTTCCTGCGTTATCCCCTGATTCTGTGGATAACCGTATTACCGCCTTTGAGT
GAGCTGATACCGCTCGCCGCAGCCGAACGACCGAGCGCAGCGAGTCAGTGAGCGAGGAAGCGGAAGAGCG
CCCAATACGCAAACCGCCTCTCCCCGCGCGTTGGCCGATTCATTAATGCAGCAAGCTCATGGCTGACTAA
TTTTTTTTATTTATGCAGAGGCCGAGGCCGCCTCGGCCTCTGAGCTATTCCAGAAGTAGTGAGGAGGCTT
TTTTGGAGGCCTAGGCTTTTGCAAAAAGCTCCCCGTGGCACGACAGGTTTCCCGACTGGAAAGCGGGCAG
TGAGCGCAACGCAATTAATGTGAGTTAGCTCACTCATTAGGCACCCCAGGCTTTACACTTTATGCTTCCG
GCTCGTATGTTGTGTGGAATTGTGAGCGGATAACAATTTCACACAGGAAACAGCTATGACATGATTACGA
ATTTCACAAATAAAGCATTTTTTTCACTGCATTCTAGTTGTGGTTTGTCCAAACTCATCAATGTATCTTA
TCATGTCTGGATCAACTGGATAACTCAAGCTAACCAAAATCATCCCAAACTTCCCACCCCATACCCTATT
ACCACTGCCAATTACCTGTGGTTTCATTTACTCTAAACCTGTGATTCCTCTGAATTATTTTCATTTTAAA
GAAATTGTATTTGTTAAATATGTACTACAAACTTAGTAGT
