>Addgene plasmid #116620 | pHAGE-PTEN-D331Tfs*13 | depositor partial sequence | sequence record 219495 | insert
ATGACAGCCATCATCAAAGAGATCGTTAGCAGAAACAAAAGGAGATATCAAGAGGATGGATTCGACTTAG
ACTTGACCTATATTTATCCAAACATTATTGCTATGGGATTTCCTGCAGAAAGACTTGAAGGCGTATACAG
GAACAATATTGATGATGTAGTAAGGTTTTTGGATTCAAAGCATAAAAACCATTACAAGATATACAATCTT
TGTGCTGAAAGACATTATGACACCGCCAAATTTAATTGCAGAGTTGCACAATATCCTTTTGAAGACCATA
ACCCACCACAGCTAGAACTTATCAAACCCTTTTGTGAAGATCTTGACCAATGGCTAAGTGAAGATGACAA
TCATGTTGCAGCAATTCACTGTAAAGCTGGAAAGGGACGAACTGGTGTAATGATATGTGCATATTTATTA
CATCGGGGCAAATTTTTAAAGGCACAAGAGGCCCTAGATTTCTATGGGGAAGTAAGGACCAGAGACAAAA
AGGGAGTAACTATTCCCAGTCAGAGGCGCTATGTGTATTATTATAGCTACCTGTTAAAGAATCATCTGGA
TTATAGACCAGTGGCACTGTTGTTTCACAAGATGATGTTTGAAACTATTCCAATGTTCAGTGGCGGAACT
TGCAATCCTCAGTTTGTGGTCTGCCAGCTAAAGGTGAAGATATATTCCTCCAATTCAGGACCCACACGAC
GGGAAGACAAGTTCATGTACTTTGAGTTCCCTCAGCCGTTACCTGTGTGTGGTGATATCAAAGTAGAGTT
CTTCCACAAACAGAACAAGATGCTAAAAAAGGACAAAATGTTTCACTTTTGGGTAAATACATTCTTCATA
CCAGGACCAGAGGAAACCTCAGAAAAAGTAGAAAATGGAAGTCTATGTGATCAAGAAATCGATAGCATTT
GCAGTATAGAGCGTGCAGATAATGACAAGGAATATCTAGTACTTACTTTAACAAAAAATGATCTTGACAA
AGCAAATAAGACAAAGCCAACCGATACTTTTCTCCAAATTTTAAGGTGAAGCTGTACTTCACAAAAACAG
TAGAGGAGCCGTCAAATCCAGAGGCTAGCAGTTCAACTTCTGTAACACCAGATGTTAGTGACAATGAACC
TGATCATTATAGATATTCTGACACCACTGACTCTGATCCAGAGAATGAACCTTTTGATGAAGATCAGCAT
ACACAAATTACAAAAGTCTGA
